Addgene plasmid #224363: PT7lacO-His6-AsnRS
Purpose: Express AsnRS protein for his-tagged purification
Depositing lab: Richard Murray. Depositing organization: California Institute of Technology. Publication: Optimizing Protein Production in the One-Pot PURE System: Insights into Reaction Composition and Expression Efficiency. Zhang Y, Deveikis M, Qiu Y, Bjorn L, Martinez ZA, Chou TF, Freemont PS, Murray RM. ACS Synth Biol. 2025 May 16;14(5):1496-1508. doi: 10.1021/acssynbio.4c00779. Epub 2025 Apr 10. PubMed 40209036.
Backbone
  Vector backbone: pET21a
  Vector type: Bacterial Expression
Growth in bacteria
  Bacterial resistance: Ampicillin, 100 μg/mL
  Growth temperature: 37°C
  Growth strain: DH5alpha
  Copy number: High Copy
Gene/Insert
  Gene/Insert name: AsnRS
  Species: E. coli
  Entrez Gene: asnS (a.k.a. b0930, ECK0921, lcs, tss)
  Tag / fusion protein: His6 (N terminal on insert)
  Cloning method: Gibson Cloning
Terms and licenses: Academic/Nonprofit Terms; Industry Terms: Not Available to Industry
Depositor comments: It is best to grow cells in strains with LacIq and in media supplemented 1% glucose for genetic stability. Please visit https://doi.org/10.1101/2024.06.19.599772 for bioRxiv preprint.
How to cite: PT7lacO-His6-AsnRS was a gift from Richard Murray (Addgene plasmid # 224363 ; http://n2t.net/addgene:224363 ; RRID:Addgene_224363)
