[The description below was written by a language model from this plasmid's Addgene catalogue record and pLannotate feature annotations shown in this document.]
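Description:
PT7lacO-His6-AsnRS is a bacterial expression plasmid built on the pET21a backbone for producing E. coli asparaginyl-tRNA synthetase (AsnRS, the product of asnS) with an N-terminal His6 tag for affinity purification. The sequenced record is 6,776 nt. It replicates in E. coli from a ColE1/pMB1-type origin and is selected with ampicillin through the β-lactamase gene under its own promoter. The catalogue lists it as high copy, although the feature table also annotates the rop gene and bom region carried over from pBR322, which normally moderate copy number. An f1 phage origin is also present, along with short tetracycline-resistance fragments that are non-functional backbone remnants.

The expression cassette follows the standard pET layout. A T7 promoter is immediately followed by a lac operator, then the strong ribosome binding site from T7 gene 10, the His tag, the asnS coding sequence and a T7 terminator. Transcription therefore requires a host that supplies T7 RNA polymerase. The plasmid-borne lacI gene provides repressor that binds the operator and keeps expression low until it is relieved by IPTG or lactose. A short annotation downstream of asnS, matching a T7 gene 10-derived solubility tag fragment, is probably just residual vector sequence. The depositor notes that hosts carrying LacIq and medium supplemented with glucose improve genetic stability, which suggests that leaky expression can be a burden.

The construct was deposited in connection with work on optimising the One-Pot PURE cell-free protein synthesis system. In that context, purified aminoacyl-tRNA synthetases such as AsnRS are components of the reconstituted translation machinery.
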