Features (pLannotate 1.2.2; 19 found; start..end, strand, type, name):
     49..96      +  terminator     T7 terminator: transcription terminator for bacteriophage T7 RNA polymerase
    133..561     +  rep_origin     f1 ori (sequence partly withheld): f1 bacteriophage origin of replication; arrow indicates direction of (+) strand synthesis
    614..718     +  promoter       AmpR promoter: bla
    719..1579    +  CDS            AmpR: β-lactamase; bla; confers resistance to ampicillin, carbenicillin, and related antibiotics
   1750..2338    +  rep_origin     ori: high-copy-number ColE1/pMB1/pBR322/pUC origin of replication
   2524..2663    -  misc_feature   bom: basis of mobility region from pBR322
   2765..2956    -  CDS            rop: Rop protein, which maintains plasmids at low copy number; rop
   2973..3353    +  CDS            YPB1_ECOLX: Protein predicted: Swiss-Prot protein existence level 4. From Escherichia coli.
   3425..3716    -  CDS            TcR (fragment): tetracycline efflux protein; tet; confers resistance to tetracycline
   3731..3752    -  protein_bind   CAP binding site: CAP binding activates transcription in the presence of cAMP. E. coli catabolite activator protein
   3765..4847    -  CDS            lacI: lac repressor; lacI; The lac repressor binds to the lac operator to inhibit transcription in E. coli. This inhibition can be relieved by adding lactose or isopropyl-β-D-thiogalactopyranoside (IPTG).
   4848..4925    -  promoter       lacI promoter: lacI
   4933..5212    -  CDS            TcR (fragment): tetracycline efflux protein; tet; confers resistance to tetracycline
   5234..5252    +  promoter       T7 promoter: promoter for bacteriophage T7 RNA polymerase
   5253..5277    +  protein_bind   lac operator: The lac repressor binds to the lac operator to inhibit transcription in E. coli. This inhibition can be relieved by adding lactose or isopropyl-β-D-thiogalactopyranoside (IPTG). lac repressor encoded by lacI
   5292..5314    +  RBS            RBS: efficient ribosome binding site from bacteriophage T7 gene 10 (Olins and Rangwala, 1989)
   5334..5351    +  CDS            7xHis (fragment): 6xHis affinity tag
   5358..6755    +  CDS            asnS: SYN_ECOLI - Also known as tss. Experimental evidence at protein level: Swiss-Prot protein existence level 1. From Escherichia coli (strain K12).
   6768..41      +  CDS            SET1 (fragment) (across the origin): solubility-enhancement tag derived from T7 phage gene 10B
>Addgene plasmid #224363 | PT7lacO-His6-AsnRS | addgene full sequence | sequence record 443399 | Addgene NGS Result
AAAGCCCGAAAGGAAGCTGAGTTGGCTGCTGCCACCGCTGAGCAATAACTAGCATAACCCCTTGGGGCCT
CTAAACGGGTCTTGAGGGGTTTTTTGCTGAAAGGAGGAACTATATCCGGATTGGCGAATGGG
[124 nt withheld, positions 133-256]
C
[91 nt withheld, positions 258-348]
A
[49 nt withheld, positions 350-398]
CCTTTGACGTTGGAGTCCACGTTCTTT
[37 nt withheld, positions 426-462]
ACCCTATCTCGGTCTATTCTTTTGATTTATAAGGGATTTTGCCGATTTCGGCCTATTGGTTAAAAAATGA
GCTGATTTAACAAAAATTTAACGCGAATTTTAACAAAATATTAACGCTTACAATTTAGGTGGCACTTTTC
GGGGAAATGTGCGCGGAACCCCTATTTGTTTATTTTTCTAAATACATTCAAATATGTATCCGCTCATGAG
ACAATAACCCTGATAAATGCTTCAATAATATTGAAAAAGGAAGAGTATGAGTATTCAACATTTCCGTGTC
GCCCTTATTCCCTTTTTTGCGGCATTTTGCCTTCCTGTTTTTGCTCACCCAGAAACGCTGGTGAAAGTAA
AAGATGCTGAAGATCAGTTGGGTGCACGAGTGGGTTACATCGAACTGGATCTCAACAGCGGTAAGATCCT
TGAGAGTTTTCGCCCCGAAGAACGTTTTCCAATGATGAGCACTTTTAAAGTTCTGCTATGTGGCGCGGTA
TTATCCCGTATTGACGCCGGGCAAGAGCAACTCGGTCGCCGCATACACTATTCTCAGAATGACTTGGTTG
AGTACTCACCAGTCACAGAAAAGCATCTTACGGATGGCATGACAGTAAGAGAATTATGCAGTGCTGCCAT
AACCATGAGTGATAACACTGCGGCCAACTTACTTCTGACAACGATCGGAGGACCGAAGGAGCTAACCGCT
TTTTTGCACAACATGGGGGATCATGTAACTCGCCTTGATCGTTGGGAACCGGAGCTGAATGAAGCCATAC
CAAACGACGAGCGTGACACCACGATGCCTGCAGCAATGGCAACAACGTTGCGCAAACTATTAACTGGCGA
ACTACTTACTCTAGCTTCCCGGCAACAATTAATAGACTGGATGGAGGCGGATAAAGTTGCAGGACCACTT
CTGCGCTCGGCCCTTCCGGCTGGCTGGTTTATTGCTGATAAATCTGGAGCCGGTGAGCGTGGGTCTCGCG
GTATCATTGCAGCACTGGGGCCAGATGGTAAGCCCTCCCGTATCGTAGTTATCTACACGACGGGGAGTCA
GGCAACTATGGATGAACGAAATAGACAGATCGCTGAGATAGGTGCCTCACTGATTAAGCATTGGTAACTG
TCAGACCAAGTTTACTCATATATACTTTAGATTGATTTAAAACTTCATTTTTAATTTAAAAGGATCTAGG
TGAAGATCCTTTTTGATAATCTCATGACCAAAATCCCTTAACGTGAGTTTTCGTTCCACTGAGCGTCAGA
CCCCGTAGAAAAGATCAAAGGATCTTCTTGAGATCCTTTTTTTCTGCGCGTAATCTGCTGCTTGCAAACA
AAAAAACCACCGCTACCAGCGGTGGTTTGTTTGCCGGATCAAGAGCTACCAACTCTTTTTCCGAAGGTAA
CTGGCTTCAGCAGAGCGCAGATACCAAATACTGTCCTTCTAGTGTAGCCGTAGTTAGGCCACCACTTCAA
GAACTCTGTAGCACCGCCTACATACCTCGCTCTGCTAATCCTGTTACCAGTGGCTGCTGCCAGTGGCGAT
AAGTCGTGTCTTACCGGGTTGGACTCAAGACGATAGTTACCGGATAAGGCGCAGCGGTCGGGCTGAACGG
GGGGTTCGTGCACACAGCCCAGCTTGGAGCGAACGACCTACACCGAACTGAGATACCTACAGCGTGAGCT
ATGAGAAAGCGCCACGCTTCCCGAAGGGAGAAAGGCGGACAGGTATCCGGTAAGCGGCAGGGTCGGAACA
GGAGAGCGCACGAGGGAGCTTCCAGGGGGAAACGCCTGGTATCTTTATAGTCCTGTCGGGTTTCGCCACC
TCTGACTTGAGCGTCGATTTTTGTGATGCTCGTCAGGGGGGCGGAGCCTATGGAAAAACGCCAGCAACGC
GGCCTTTTTACGGTTCCTGGCCTTTTGCTGGCCTTTTGCTCACATGTTCTTTCCTGCGTTATCCCCTGAT
TCTGTGGATAACCGTATTACCGCCTTTGAGTGAGCTGATACCGCTCGCCGCAGCCGAACGACCGAGCGCA
GCGAGTCAGTGAGCGAGGAAGCGGAAGAGCGCCTGATGCGGTATTTTCTCCTTACGCATCTGTGCGGTAT
TTCACACCGCAATGGTGCACTCTCAGTACAATCTGCTCTGATGCCGCATAGTTAAGCCAGTATACACTCC
GCTATCGCTACGTGACTGGGTCATGGCTGCGCCCCGACACCCGCCAACACCCGCTGACGCGCCCTGACGG
GCTTGTCTGCTCCCGGCATCCGCTTACAGACAAGCTGTGACCGTCTCCGGGAGCTGCATGTGTCAGAGGT
TTTCACCGTCATCACCGAAACGCGCGAGGCAGCTGCGGTAAAGCTCATCAGCGTGGTCGTGAAGCGATTC
ACAGATGTCTGCCTGTTCATCCGCGTCCAGCTCGTTGAGTTTCTCCAGAAGCGTTAATGTCTGGCTTCTG
ATAAAGCGGGCCATGTTAAGGGCGGTTTTTTCCTGTTTGGTCACTGATGCCTCCGTGTAAGGGGGATTTC
TGTTCATGGGGGTAATGATACCGATGAAACGAGAGAGGATGCTCACGATACGGGTTACTGATGATGAACA
TGCCCGGTTACTGGAACGTTGTGAGGGTAAACAACTGGCGGTATGGATGCGGCGGGACCAGAGAAAAATC
ACTCAGGGTCAATGCCAGCGCTTCGTTAATACAGATGTAGGTGTTCCACAGGGTAGCCAGCAGCATCCTG
CGATGCAGATCCGGAACATAATGGTGCAGGGCGCTGACTTCCGCGTTTCCAGACTTTACGAAACACGGAA
ACCGAAGACCATTCATGTTGTTGCTCAGGTCGCAGACGTTTTGCAGCAGCAGTCGCTTCACGTTCGCTCG
CGTATCGGTGATTCATTCTGCTAACCAGTAAGGCAACCCCGCCAGCCTAGCCGGGTCCTCAACGACAGGA
GCACGATCATGCGCACCCGTGGGGCCGCCATGCCGGCGATAATGGCCTGCTTCTCGCCGAAACGTTTGGT
GGCGGGACCAGTGACGAAGGCTTGAGCGAGGGCGTGCAAGATTCCGAATACCGCAAGCGACAGGCCGATC
ATCGTCGCGCTCCAGCGAAAGCGGTCCTCGCCGAAAATGACCCAGAGCGCTGCCGGCACCTGTCCTACGA
GTTGCATGATAAAGAAGACAGTCATAAGTGCGGCGACGATAGTCATGCCCCGCGCCCACCGGAAGGAGCT
GACTGGGTTGAAGGCTCTCAAGGGCATCGGTCGAGATCCCGGTGCCTAATGAGTGAGCTAACTTACATTA
ATTGCGTTGCGCTCACTGCCCGCTTTCCAGTCGGGAAACCTGTCGTGCCAGCTGCATTAATGAATCGGCC
AACGCGCGGGGAGAGGCGGTTTGCGTATTGGGCGCCAGGGTGGTTTTTCTTTTCACCAGTGAGACGGGCA
ACAGCTGATTGCCCTTCACCGCCTGGCCCTGAGAGAGTTGCAGCAAGCGGTCCACGCTGGTTTGCCCCAG
CAGGCGAAAATCCTGTTTGATGGTGGTTAACGGCGGGATATAACATGAGCTGTCTTCGGTATCGTCGTAT
CCCACTACCGAGATATCCGCACCAACGCGCAGCCCGGACTCGGTAATGGCGCGCATTGCGCCCAGCGCCA
TCTGATCGTTGGCAACCAGCATCGCAGTGGGAACGATGCCCTCATTCAGCATTTGCATGGTTTGTTGAAA
ACCGGACATGGCACTCCAGTCGCCTTCCCGTTCCGCTATCGGCTGAATTTGATTGCGAGTGAGATATTTA
TGCCAGCCAGCCAGACGCAGACGCGCCGAGACAGAACTTAATGGGCCCGCTAACAGCGCGATTTGCTGGT
GACCCAATGCGACCAGATGCTCCACGCCCAGTCGCGTACCGTCTTCATGGGAGAAAATAATACTGTTGAT
GGGTGTCTGGTCAGAGACATCAAGAAATAACGCCGGAACATTAGTGCAGGCAGCTTCCACAGCAATGGCA
TCCTGGTCATCCAGCGGATAGTTAATGATCAGCCCACTGACGCGTTGCGCGAGAAGATTGTGCACCGCCG
CTTTACAGGCTTCGACGCCGCTTCGTTCTACCATCGACACCACCACGCTGGCACCCAGTTGATCGGCGCG
AGATTTAATCGCCGCGACAATTTGCGACGGCGCGTGCAGGGCCAGACTGGAGGTGGCAACGCCAATCAGC
AACGACTGTTTGCCCGCCAGTTGTTGTGCCACGCGGTTGGGAATGTAATTCAGCTCCGCCATCGCCGCTT
CCACTTTTTCCCGCGTTTTCGCAGAAACGTGGCTGGCCTGGTTCACCACGCGGGAAACGGTCTGATAAGA
GACACCGGCATACTCTGCGACATCGTATAACGTTACTGGTTTCACATTCACCACCCTGAATTGACTCTCT
TCCGGGCGCTATCATGCCATACCGCGAAAGGTTTTGCGCCATTCGATGGTGTCCGGGATCTCGACGCTCT
CCCTTATGCGACTCCTGCATTAGGAAGCAGCCCAGTAGTAGGTTGAGGCCGTTGAGCACCGCCGCCGCAA
GGAATGGTGCATGCAAGGAGATGGCGCCCAACAGTCCCCCGGCCACGGGGCCTGCCACCATACCCACGCC
GAAACAAGCGCTCATGAGCCCGAAGTGGCGAGCCCGATCTTCCCCATCGGTGATGTCGGCGATATAGGCG
CCAGCAACCGCACCTGTGGCGCCGGTGATGCCGGCCACGATGCGTCCGGCGTAGAGGATCGAGATCTCGA
TCCCGCGAAATTAATACGACTCACTATAGGGGAATTGTGAGCGGATAACAATTCCCCTCTAGAAATAATT
TTGTTTAACTTTAAGAAGGAGATATACATATGAGAGGATCGCATCACCATCACCATCACGGATCCATGAG
CGTTGTGCCTGTAGCCGACGTACTCCAGGGCCGTGTAGCCGTTGACAGCGAAGTCACCGTGCGCGGATGG
GTACGTACCCGCCGAGATTCAAAAGCTGGCATCTCCTTCCTCGCCGTTTATGACGGTTCCTGCTTTGATC
CTGTACAGGCTGTCATCAATAATTCTCTGCCCAATTACAATGAAGACGTCCTGCGTCTGACCACCGGCTG
CTCGGTCATTGTGACGGGTAAAGTCGTGGCGTCGCCGGGCCAGGGGCAACAATTTGAAATTCAGGCCAGC
AAGGTTGAAGTTGCTGGTTGGGTTGAAGATCCAGACACTTACCCGATGGCGGCAAAACGCCACAGCATTG
AGTATCTGCGTGAAGTCGCTCACCTGCGTCCGCGCACAAACCTGATTGGTGCCGTCGCGCGCGTTCGCCA
TACGCTGGCGCAGGCGCTGCATCGCTTCTTTAACGAGCAGGGATTCTTCTGGGTTTCAACGCCACTGATT
ACCGCATCTGATACCGAAGGTGCAGGCGAAATGTTCCGCGTTTCTACGCTGGATCTGGAAAACCTGCCGC
GTAACGATCAGGGCAAAGTGGATTTCGACAAAGACTTCTTTGGTAAAGAGTCTTTCCTGACCGTATCTGG
CCAGTTGAACGGCGAAACCTACGCTTGCGCATTGTCCAAAATTTATACCTTCGGCCCGACTTTCCGTGCT
GAAAACTCCAACACCAGCCGTCACCTGGCGGAATTCTGGATGCTGGAGCCGGAAGTGGCGTTTGCTAACC
TGAACGATATTGCGGGTCTGGCTGAAGCCATGCTGAAATATGTCTTCAAAGCGGTTCTCGAAGAACGCGC
TGACGACATGAAATTCTTCGCTGAACGCGTAGATAAAGATGCCGTTTCACGTCTGGAACGCTTCATTGAA
GCCGATTTTGCGCAGGTGGATTATACCGACGCAGTGACCATTCTCGAAAACTGCGGCAGGAAGTTTGAAA
ACCCGGTTTACTGGGGAGTCGATCTCTCTTCTGAGCATGAGCGTTATCTGGCGGAAGAACACTTTAAAGC
ACCGGTAGTGGTTAAAAACTATCCGAAAGATATTAAAGCGTTCTATATGCGCCTTAACGAAGACGGTAAA
ACCGTTGCGGCTATGGACGTTCTGGCTCCGGGCATCGGTGAGATCATTGGTGGCTCCCAGCGTGAAGAAC
GTCTGGACGTGCTGGACGAGCGTATGCTGGAAATGGGCCTGAATAAAGAAGATTACTGGTGGTATCGCGA
TCTGCGTCGCTACGGTACTGTTCCGCATTCAGGTTTCGGTCTTGGTTTTGAACGTCTGATTGCTTACGTA
ACTGGCGTGCAAAACGTACGTGATGTGATTCCGTTCCCACGTACTCCGCGTAACGCCAGCTTCTAATGAG
ATCCGGCTGCTAAC
